Addgene plasmid #91717: pXEE401BG
Purpose: (Empty Backbone) CRISPR/Cas9-mediated genome editing in Arabidopsis, Bar and glyphosate-resistance
Depositing lab: Qi-Jun Chen. Depositing organization: China Agricultural University. Publication: Egg cell-specific promoter-controlled CRISPR/Cas9 efficiently generates homozygous mutants for multiple target genes in Arabidopsis in a single generation. Wang ZP, Xing HL, Dong L, Zhang HY, Han CY, Wang XC, Chen QJ. Genome Biol. 2015 Jul 21;16:144. doi: 10.1186/s13059-015-0715-0. PubMed 26193878.
Backbone
  Vector backbone: pCambia
  Vector type: Plant Expression
Growth in bacteria
  Bacterial resistance: Kanamycin, 50 μg/mL
  Growth temperature: 37°C
  Growth strain: NEB Stable
  Copy number: High Copy
Gene/Insert
  Gene/Insert name: None
Terms and licenses: Academic/Nonprofit Terms; Industry Terms: Not Available to Industry
How to cite: pXEE401BG was a gift from Qi-Jun Chen (Addgene plasmid # 91717 ; http://n2t.net/addgene:91717 ; RRID:Addgene_91717)
