[The description below was written by a language model from this plasmid's Addgene catalogue record and pLannotate feature annotations shown in this document.]
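Description:
pXEE401BG is a 17.1 kb pCambia-based binary T-DNA vector for CRISPR/Cas9 genome editing in Arabidopsis, deposited as an empty backbone with no target-specific guide installed. Outside the T-DNA borders it carries the usual pCambia maintenance functions: a high-copy ColE1/pUC-type origin with the pBR322 bom region for propagation in E. coli, the pVS1 oriV with RepA and StaA for replication and stable inheritance in Agrobacterium, and a kanamycin resistance gene (aphA-3) for bacterial selection.

Between the nopaline-type right and left border repeats, the annotation shows a spectinomycin/streptomycin resistance gene (aadA, with remnants of an integron promoter and a gentamicin gene fragment) lying immediately upstream of the Streptococcus pyogenes gRNA scaffold. This layout is consistent with a replaceable stuffer that is exchanged for a user's spacer or multi-guide cassette, although the record does not state the cloning scheme. The promoter driving the guide RNA is also not annotated. Downstream is a FLAG-tagged S. pyogenes Cas9 coding sequence terminated by the pea rbcS-E9 terminator. No promoter is annotated in the roughly 1.6 kb region before Cas9, but the associated publication title indicates egg cell-specific promoter control, intended to produce homozygous mutants at multiple targets in a single generation.

The plant selection cassette uses an enhanced CaMV 35S promoter and a CaMV poly(A) signal. It contains bar, which confers phosphinothricin (glufosinate) tolerance, followed by a second open reading frame matched by homology to Bacillus subtilis YitI. This second frame presumably corresponds to the glyphosate-resistance function named in the catalogue entry, though the record does not say so explicitly.
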