Features (pLannotate 1.2.2; 22 found; start..end, strand, type, name):
      1..25      -  misc_feature   RB T-DNA repeat: right border repeat from nopaline C58 T-DNA
     91..245     -  CDS            lacZα (fragment): LacZα fragment of β-galactosidase; lacZ fragment
    695..718     +  promoter       Pc promoter (fragment): intI1 (promoter lies within the coding sequence); class 1 integron promoter
    894..950     +  CDS            GmR (fragment): gentamycin acetyltransferase; aacC1; confers resistance to gentamycin
    961..1748    +  CDS            SmR (fragment): aminoglycoside adenylyltransferase (Murphy, 1985); aadA; confers resistance to spectinomycin and streptomycin
   1900..1975    +  misc_RNA       gRNA scaffold: guide RNA scaffold for the Streptococcus pyogenes CRISPR/Cas9 system
   3587..3606    +  CDS            2xFLAG (fragment): two tandem FLAG® epitope tags
   3662..7762    +  CDS            cas9: CAS9_STRP1 - Also known as csn1 From Streptococcus pyogenes serotype M1.
   7820..8452    +  terminator     E9 terminator: terminator and polyadenylation signal from the pea rbcS-E9 gene
   8567..9236    +  promoter       CaMV 35S promoter (enhanced): cauliflower mosaic virus 35S promoter with a duplicated enhancer region
   9496..10044   +  CDS            bar: PAT_STRHY - Experimental evidence at protein level: Swiss-Prot protein existence level 1. Inactivates phosphinothricin (PPT) by transfer of an acetyl group from acetyl CoA. Can also acetylate demethylphosphinothricin but not PTT or glutamate. This enzyme is an effector of phosphinothricin tripeptide (PTT or bialaphos) resistance. From Streptomyces hygroscopicus. Introduced by genetic manipulation and expressed in glufosinate-tolerant maize by Dekalb Genetics.
  10099..10527   +  CDS            yitI: YITI_BACSU - Protein inferred from homology: Swiss-Prot protein existence level 3. From Bacillus subtilis (strain 168).
  10611..10770   +  polyA_signal   CaMV poly(A) signal (fragment): cauliflower mosaic virus polyadenylation signal
  10839..10863   -  misc_feature   LB T-DNA repeat: left border repeat from nopaline C58 T-DNA
  11288..12082   +  CDS            KanR: aminoglycoside phosphotransferase; aphA-3; confers resistance to kanamycin
  12169..12757   +  rep_origin     ori: high-copy-number ColE1/pMB1/pBR322/pUC origin of replication
  12943..13083   -  misc_feature   bom: basis of mobility region from pBR322
  13185..13224   -  CDS            rop (fragment): Rop protein, which maintains plasmids at low copy number; rop
  13427..13621   -  rep_origin     pVS1 oriV: origin of replication for the Pseudomonas plasmid pVS1 (Heeb et al., 2000)
  13687..14760   -  CDS            pVS1 RepA: replication protein from the Pseudomonas plasmid pVS1 (Heeb et al., 2000)
  15189..15818   -  CDS            pVS1 StaA: stability protein from the Pseudomonas plasmid pVS1 (Heeb et al., 2000)
  16378..16779   -  CDS            Y4CG_SINFN (fragment): Protein inferred from homology: Swiss-Prot protein existence level 3. From Sinorhizobium fredii (strain NBRC 101917 / NGR234).
>Addgene plasmid #91717 | pXEE401BG | depositor full sequence | sequence record 176320 | pXEE401BG sequence 17117 bps
GTTTACCCGCCAATATATCCTGTCAAACACTGATAGTTTAAACTGAAGGCGGGAAACGACAATCTGATCC
AAGCTCAAGCTGCTCTAGCATTCGCCATTCAGGCTGCGCAACTGTTGGGAAGGGCGATCGGTGCGGGCCT
CTTCGCTATTACGCCAGCTGGCGAAAGGGGGATGTGCTGCAAGGCGATTAAGTTGGGTAACGCCAGGGTT
TTCCCAGTCACGACGTTGTAAAACGACGGCCAGTGCCAAGCTTCGACTTGCCTTCCGCACAATACATCAT
TTCTTCTTAGCTTTTTTTCTTCTTCTTCGTTCATACAGTTTTTTTTTGTTTATCAGCTTACATTTTCTTG
AACCGTAGCTTTCGTTTTCTTCTTTTTAACTTTCCATTCGGAGTTTTTGTATCTTGTTTCATAGTTTGTC
CCAGGATTAGAATGATTAGGCATCGAACCTTCAAGAATTTGATTGAATAAAACATCTTCATTCTTAAGAT
ATGAAGATAATCTTCAAAAGGCCCCTGGGAATCTGAAAGAAGAGAAGCAGGCCCATTTATATGGGAAAGA
ACAATAGTATTTCTTATATAGGCCCATTTAAGTTGAAAACAATCTTCAAAAGTCCCACATCGCTTAGATA
AGAAAACGAAGCTGAGTTTATATACAGCTAGAGTCGAAGTAGTGATTGGGAGACCAACCCAGTGGACATA
AGCCTGTTCGGTTCGTAAGCTGTAATGCAAGTAGCGTATGCGCTCACGCAACTGGTCCAGAACCTTGACC
GAACGCAGCGGTGGTAACGGCGCAGTGGCGGTTTTCATGGCTTGTTATGACTGTTTTTTTGGGGTACAGT
CTATGCCTCGGGCATCCAAGCAGCAAGCGCGTTACGCCGTGGGTCGATGTTTGATGTTATGGAGCAGCAA
CGATGTTACGCAGCAGGGCAGTCGCCCTAAAACAAAGTTAAACATCATGGGGGAAGCGGTGATCGCCGAA
GTATCGACTCAACTATCAGAGGTAGTTGGCGTCATCGAGCGCCATCTCGAACCGACGTTGCTGGCCGTAC
ATTTGTACGGCTCCGCAGTGGATGGCGGCCTGAAGCCACACAGTGATATTGATTTGCTGGTTACGGTGAC
CGTAAGGCTTGATGAAACAACGCGGCGAGCTTTGATCAACGACCTTTTGGAAACTTCGGCTTCCCCTGGA
GAGAGCGAGATTCTCCGCGCTGTAGAAGTCACCATTGTTGTGCACGACGACATCATTCCGTGGCGTTATC
CAGCTAAGCGCGAACTGCAATTTGGAGAATGGCAGCGCAATGACATTCTTGCAGGTATCTTCGAGCCAGC
CACGATCGACATTGATCTGGCTATCTTGCTGACAAAAGCAAGAGAACATAGCGTTGCCTTGGTAGGTCCA
GCGGCGGAGGAACTCTTTGATCCGGTTCCTGAACAGGATCTATTTGAGGCGCTAAATGAAACCTTAACGC
TATGGAACTCGCCGCCCGACTGGGCTGGCGATGAGCGAAATGTAGTGCTTACGTTGTCCCGCATTTGGTA
CAGCGCAGTAACCGGCAAAATCGCGCCGAAGGATGTCGCTGCCGACTGGGCAATGGAGCGCCTGCCGGCC
CAGTATCAGCCCGTCATACTTGAAGCTAGACAGGCTTATCTTGGACAAGAAGAAGATCGCTTGGCCTCGC
GCGCAGATCAGTTGGAAGAATTTGTCCACTACGTGAAAGGCGAGATCACCAAGGTAGTCGGCAAATAATG
TCTAGCTAGAAATTCGTTCAAGCCGACGCCGCTTCGCGGCGCGGCTTAACTCAAGCGTTAGATGCACTAA
GCACATAATTGCTCACAGCCAAACTATCAGGTCAAGTCTGCTTTTATTATTTTTAAGCGTGCATAATAAG
CCGGTCTCGGTTTTAGAGCTAGAAATAGCAAGTTAAAATAAGGCTAGTCCGTTATCAACTTGAAAAAGTG
GCACCGAGTCGGTGCTTTTTTTTGCAAAATTTTCCAGATCGATTTCTTCTTCCTCTGTTCTTCGGCGTTC
AATTTCTGGGGTTTTCTCTTCGTTTTCTGTAACTGAAACCTAAAATTTGACCTAAAAAAAATCTCAAATA
ATATGATTCAGTGGTTTTGTACTTTTCAGTTAGTTGAGTTTTGCAGTTCCGATGAGATAAACCAATACCA
TGGTTATACTAGTGAATAAAAGCATTTGCGTTTGGTTTATCATTGCGTTTATACAAGGACAGAGATCCAC
TGAGCTGGAATAGCTTAAAACCATTATCAGAACAAAATAAACCATTTTTTGTTAAGAATCAGAGCATAGT
AAACAACAGAAACAACCTAAGAGAGGTAACTTGTCCAAGAAGATAGCTAATTATATCTATTTTATAAAAG
TTATCATAGTTTGTAAGTCACAAAAGATGCAAATAACAGAGAAACTAGGAGACTTGAGAATATACATTCT
TGTATATTTGTATTCGAGATTGTGAAAATTTGACCATAAGTTTAAATTCTTAAAAAGATATATCTGATCT
AGGTGATGGTTATAGACTGTAATTTTACCACATGTTTAATGATGGATAGTGACACACATGACACATCGAC
AACACTATAGCATCTTATTTAGATTACAACATGAAATTTTTCTGTAATACATGTCTTTGTACATAATTTA
AAAGTAATTCCTAAGAAATATATTTATACAAGGAGTTTAAAGAAAACATAGCATAAAGTTCAATGAGTAG
TAAAAACCATATACAGTATATAGCATAAAGTTCAATGAGTTTATTACAAAAGCATTGGTTCACTTTCTGT
AACACGACGTTAAACCTTCGTCTCCAATAGGAGCGCTACTGATTCAACATGCCAATATATACTAAATACG
TTTCTACAGTCAAATGCTTTAACGTTTCATGATTAAGTGACTATTTACCGTCAATCCTTTCCCATTCCTC
CCACTAATCCAACTTTTTAATTACTCTTAAATCACCACTAAGCTAGTAACGCCTATCATGAATTAGCTCT
ACTAAATCTAGCAACCTTTCAAATTTGCAGTATTGCAGGTGTCTCTGTGTCTTTAAAATAGTTGCCTTAT
GATTTCTTCGGTTTCAAGATGATCAAATAGTTATAGATTTCATGCTCACACATGCTCATTAGATGTGTAC
ATACTTTACTTACCCAAATCTATTTTCTCGCAAAGATTTTGATGGTAAAGCTGATTTGGTTCTATTGAAC
TAAATCAAACGAGTTTCAGACTGAGTGATTCTAATCCGGCCCATTAGCCCCTAAACAGACCCACTAATTA
CGCAGCTTTTAATAGAGTAATTACACCTAGTTTACCCACTAAACCACTAAGCACTAATTATCTCACAATC
TAATGAGCTTCCCTCGTAATTACTTGGGCTTTCACTCTACCATTTATTTGTAACAGTCAAGTCTCTACTG
TCTCTATATAAACTCTCTAAAGTTAACACACAATTCTCATCACAAACAAATCAACCAAAGCAACTTCTAC
TCTTTCTTCTTTCGACCTTATCAATCTGTTGAGAAATCTAGATGGATTACAAGGACCACGACGGGGATTA
CAAGGACCACGACATTGATTACAAGGATGATGATGACAAGATGGCTCCGAAGAAGAAGAGGAAGGTTGGC
ATCCACGGGGTGCCAGCTGCTGACAAGAAGTACTCGATCGGCCTCGATATTGGGACTAACTCTGTTGGCT
GGGCCGTGATCACCGACGAGTACAAGGTGCCCTCAAAGAAGTTCAAGGTCCTGGGCAACACCGATCGGCA
TTCCATCAAGAAGAATCTCATTGGCGCTCTCCTGTTCGACAGCGGCGAGACGGCTGAGGCTACGCGGCTC
AAGCGCACCGCCCGCAGGCGGTACACGCGCAGGAAGAATCGCATCTGCTACCTGCAGGAGATTTTCTCCA
ACGAGATGGCGAAGGTTGACGATTCTTTCTTCCACAGGCTGGAGGAGTCATTCCTCGTGGAGGAGGATAA
GAAGCACGAGCGGCATCCAATCTTCGGCAACATTGTCGACGAGGTTGCCTACCACGAGAAGTACCCTACG
ATCTACCATCTGCGGAAGAAGCTCGTGGACTCCACAGATAAGGCGGACCTCCGCCTGATCTACCTCGCTC
TGGCCCACATGATTAAGTTCAGGGGCCATTTCCTGATCGAGGGGGATCTCAACCCGGACAATAGCGATGT
TGACAAGCTGTTCATCCAGCTCGTGCAGACGTACAACCAGCTCTTCGAGGAGAACCCCATTAATGCGTCA
GGCGTCGACGCGAAGGCTATCCTGTCCGCTAGGCTCTCGAAGTCTCGGCGCCTCGAGAACCTGATCGCCC
AGCTGCCGGGCGAGAAGAAGAACGGCCTGTTCGGGAATCTCATTGCGCTCAGCCTGGGGCTCACGCCCAA
CTTCAAGTCGAATTTCGATCTCGCTGAGGACGCCAAGCTGCAGCTCTCCAAGGACACATACGACGATGAC
CTGGATAACCTCCTGGCCCAGATCGGCGATCAGTACGCGGACCTGTTCCTCGCTGCCAAGAATCTGTCGG
ACGCCATCCTCCTGTCTGATATTCTCAGGGTGAACACCGAGATTACGAAGGCTCCGCTCTCAGCCTCCAT
GATCAAGCGCTACGACGAGCACCATCAGGATCTGACCCTCCTGAAGGCGCTGGTCAGGCAGCAGCTCCCC
GAGAAGTACAAGGAGATCTTCTTCGATCAGTCGAAGAACGGCTACGCTGGGTACATTGACGGCGGGGCCT
CTCAGGAGGAGTTCTACAAGTTCATCAAGCCGATTCTGGAGAAGATGGACGGCACGGAGGAGCTGCTGGT
GAAGCTCAATCGCGAGGACCTCCTGAGGAAGCAGCGGACATTCGATAACGGCAGCATCCCACACCAGATT
CATCTCGGGGAGCTGCACGCTATCCTGAGGAGGCAGGAGGACTTCTACCCTTTCCTCAAGGATAACCGCG
AGAAGATCGAGAAGATTCTGACTTTCAGGATCCCGTACTACGTCGGCCCACTCGCTAGGGGCAACTCCCG
CTTCGCTTGGATGACCCGCAAGTCAGAGGAGACGATCACGCCGTGGAACTTCGAGGAGGTGGTCGACAAG
GGCGCTAGCGCTCAGTCGTTCATCGAGAGGATGACGAATTTCGACAAGAACCTGCCAAATGAGAAGGTGC
TCCCTAAGCACTCGCTCCTGTACGAGTACTTCACAGTCTACAACGAGCTGACTAAGGTGAAGTATGTGAC
CGAGGGCATGAGGAAGCCGGCTTTCCTGTCTGGGGAGCAGAAGAAGGCCATCGTGGACCTCCTGTTCAAG
ACCAACCGGAAGGTCACGGTTAAGCAGCTCAAGGAGGACTACTTCAAGAAGATTGAGTGCTTCGATTCGG
TCGAGATCTCTGGCGTTGAGGACCGCTTCAACGCCTCCCTGGGGACCTACCACGATCTCCTGAAGATCAT
TAAGGATAAGGACTTCCTGGACAACGAGGAGAATGAGGATATCCTCGAGGACATTGTGCTGACACTCACT
CTGTTCGAGGACCGGGAGATGATCGAGGAGCGCCTGAAGACTTACGCCCATCTCTTCGATGACAAGGTCA
TGAAGCAGCTCAAGAGGAGGAGGTACACCGGCTGGGGGAGGCTGAGCAGGAAGCTCATCAACGGCATTCG
GGACAAGCAGTCCGGGAAGACGATCCTCGACTTCCTGAAGAGCGATGGCTTCGCGAACCGCAATTTCATG
CAGCTGATTCACGATGACAGCCTCACATTCAAGGAGGATATCCAGAAGGCTCAGGTGAGCGGCCAGGGGG
ACTCGCTGCACGAGCATATCGCGAACCTCGCTGGCTCGCCAGCTATCAAGAAGGGGATTCTGCAGACCGT
GAAGGTTGTGGACGAGCTGGTGAAGGTCATGGGCAGGCACAAGCCTGAGAACATCGTCATTGAGATGGCC
CGGGAGAATCAGACCACGCAGAAGGGCCAGAAGAACTCACGCGAGAGGATGAAGAGGATCGAGGAGGGCA
TTAAGGAGCTGGGGTCCCAGATCCTCAAGGAGCACCCGGTGGAGAACACGCAGCTGCAGAATGAGAAGCT
CTACCTGTACTACCTCCAGAATGGCCGCGATATGTATGTGGACCAGGAGCTGGATATTAACAGGCTCAGC
GATTACGACGTCGATCATATCGTTCCACAGTCATTCCTGAAGGATGACTCCATTGACAACAAGGTCCTCA
CCAGGTCGGACAAGAACCGGGGCAAGTCTGATAATGTTCCTTCAGAGGAGGTCGTTAAGAAGATGAAGAA
CTACTGGCGCCAGCTCCTGAATGCCAAGCTGATCACGCAGCGGAAGTTCGATAACCTCACAAAGGCTGAG
AGGGGCGGGCTCTCTGAGCTGGACAAGGCGGGCTTCATCAAGAGGCAGCTGGTCGAGACACGGCAGATCA
CTAAGCACGTTGCGCAGATTCTCGACTCACGGATGAACACTAAGTACGATGAGAATGACAAGCTGATCCG
CGAGGTGAAGGTCATCACCCTGAAGTCAAAGCTCGTCTCCGACTTCAGGAAGGATTTCCAGTTCTACAAG
GTTCGGGAGATCAACAATTACCACCATGCCCATGACGCGTACCTGAACGCGGTGGTCGGCACAGCTCTGA
TCAAGAAGTACCCAAAGCTCGAGAGCGAGTTCGTGTACGGGGACTACAAGGTTTACGATGTGAGGAAGAT
GATCGCCAAGTCGGAGCAGGAGATTGGCAAGGCTACCGCCAAGTACTTCTTCTACTCTAACATTATGAAT
TTCTTCAAGACAGAGATCACTCTGGCCAATGGCGAGATCCGGAAGCGCCCCCTCATCGAGACGAACGGCG
AGACGGGGGAGATCGTGTGGGACAAGGGCAGGGATTTCGCGACCGTCAGGAAGGTTCTCTCCATGCCACA
AGTGAATATCGTCAAGAAGACAGAGGTCCAGACTGGCGGGTTCTCTAAGGAGTCAATTCTGCCTAAGCGG
AACAGCGACAAGCTCATCGCCCGCAAGAAGGACTGGGATCCGAAGAAGTACGGCGGGTTCGACAGCCCCA
CTGTGGCCTACTCGGTCCTGGTTGTGGCGAAGGTTGAGAAGGGCAAGTCCAAGAAGCTCAAGAGCGTGAA
GGAGCTGCTGGGGATCACGATTATGGAGCGCTCCAGCTTCGAGAAGAACCCGATCGATTTCCTGGAGGCG
AAGGGCTACAAGGAGGTGAAGAAGGACCTGATCATTAAGCTCCCCAAGTACTCACTCTTCGAGCTGGAGA
ACGGCAGGAAGCGGATGCTGGCTTCCGCTGGCGAGCTGCAGAAGGGGAACGAGCTGGCTCTGCCGTCCAA
GTATGTGAACTTCCTCTACCTGGCCTCCCACTACGAGAAGCTCAAGGGCAGCCCCGAGGACAACGAGCAG
AAGCAGCTGTTCGTCGAGCAGCACAAGCATTACCTCGACGAGATCATTGAGCAGATTTCCGAGTTCTCCA
AGCGCGTGATCCTGGCCGACGCGAATCTGGATAAGGTCCTCTCCGCGTACAACAAGCACCGCGACAAGCC
AATCAGGGAGCAGGCTGAGAATATCATTCATCTCTTCACCCTGACGAACCTCGGCGCCCCTGCTGCTTTC
AAGTACTTCGACACAACTATCGATCGCAAGAGGTACACAAGCACTAAGGAGGTCCTGGACGCGACCCTCA
TCCACCAGTCGATTACCGGCCTCTACGAGACGCGCATCGACCTGTCTCAGCTCGGGGGCGACAAGCGGCC
AGCGGCGACGAAGAAGGCGGGGCAGGCGAAGAAGAAGAAGTGAGCTCAGAGCTTTCGTTCGTATCATCGG
TTTCGACAACGTTCGTCAAGTTCAATGCATCAGTTTCATTGCGCACACACCAGAATCCTACTGAGTTTGA
GTATTATGGCATTGGGAAAACTGTTTTTCTTGTACCATTTGTTGTGCTTGTAATTTACTGTGTTTTTTAT
TCGGTTTTCGCTATCGAACTGTGAAATGGAAATGGATGGAGAAGAGTTAATGAATGATATGGTCCTTTTG
TTCATTCTCAAATTAATATTATTTGTTTTTTCTCTTATTTGTTGTGTGTTGAATTTGAAATTATAAGAGA
TATGCAAACATTTTGTTTTGAGTAAAAATGTGTCAAATCGTGGCCTCTAATGACCGAAGTTAATATGAGG
AGTAAAACACTTGTAGTTGTACCATTATGCTTATTCACTAGGCAACAAATATATTTTCAGACCTAGAAAA
GCTGCAAATGTTACTGAATACAAGTATGTCCTCTTGTGTTTTAGACATTTATGAACTTTCCTTTATGTAA
TTTTCCAGAATCCTTGTCAGATTCTAATCATTGCTTTATAATTATAGTTATACTCATGGATTTGTAGTTG
AGTATGAAAATATTTTTTAATGCATTTTATGACTTGCCAATTGATTGACAACGAATTCGAGGCGGTTTGC
GTATTGGCTAGAGCAGCTTGCCAACATGGTGGAGCACGACACTCTCGTCTACTCCAAGAATATCAAAGAT
ACAGTCTCAGAAGACCAAAGGGCTATTGAGACTTTTCAACAAAGGGTAATATCGGGAAACCTCCTCGGAT
TCCATTGCCCAGCTATCTGTCACTTCATCAAAAGGACAGTAGAAAAGGAAGGTGGCACCTACAAATGCCA
TCATTGCGATAAAGGAAAGGCTATCGTTCAAGATGCCTCTGCCGACAGTGGTCCCAAAGATGGACCCCCA
CCCACGAGGAGCATCGTGGAAAAAGAAGACGTTCCAACCACGTCTTCAAAGCAAGTGGATTGATGTGAAC
ATGGTGGAGCACGACACTCTCGTCTACTCCAAGAATATCAAAGATACAGTCTCAGAAGACCAAAGGGCTA
TTGAGACTTTTCAACAAAGGGTAATATCGGGAAACCTCCTCGGATTCCATTGCCCAGCTATCTGTCACTT
CATCAAAAGGACAGTAGAAAAGGAAGGTGGCACCTACAAATGCCATCATTGCGATAAAGGAAAGGCTATC
GTTCAAGATGCCTCTGCCGACAGTGGTCCCAAAGATGGACCCCCACCCACGAGGAGCATCGTGGAAAAAG
AAGACGTTCCAACCACGTCTTCAAAGCAAGTGGATTGATGTGATATCTCCACTGACGTAAGGGATGACGC
ACAATCCCACTATCCTTCGCAAGACCCTTCCTCTATATAAGGAAGTTCATTTCATTTGGAGAGGACCTCG
ACACCATCTTCCACACACTCAAGCCACACTATTGGAGAACACACAGGGACAACACACCATAAGATCCAAG
GGAGGCCACCGCCGCCGCGCCGGTAACCACCCCGCCCCTCTCCTCTTTCTTTCTCCGTTTGATCTTTCTT
TCTTCTTTTTGTGGGTAGAATTTGAATCCCTCAGCATTGTTCATCGGTAGTTTTTCTTTTCATGATTTGT
GACAAATGCAGCCTCGTGCGGAGCTTTTTTGTAGGTAGAAGCTAGATGAGCCCCGAGAGGAGGCCAGCGG
ACATTAGGAGGGCGACTGAGGCGGATATGCCAGCCGTCTGCACCATCGTCAATCACTACATCGAAACCTC
CACGGTGAACTTCAGGACAGAGCCGCAGGAGCCCCAGGAGTGGACTGACGATCTCGTCCGCCTGAGGGAG
CGCTACCCGTGGCTCGTCGCTGAGGTTGACGGCGAGGTGGCTGGGATCGCTTACGCTGGCCCCTGGAAGG
CGCGCAATGCTTACGATTGGACCGCCGAGAGCACGGTTTACGTGTCGCCAAGGCACCAGAGGACCGGCCT
CGGGTCAACACTGTACACTCATCTCCTGAAGTCCCTGGAGGCTCAGGGCTTCAAGAGCGTGGTCGCCGTT
ATTGGCCTGCCAAACGACCCTTCTGTGCGGATGCACGAGGCCCTCGGCTACGCTCCACGCGGGATGCTGA
GGGCTGCTGGCTTCAAGCACGGGAATTGGCATGACGTGGGCTTCTGGCAGCTCGATTTCTCGCTGCCGGT
CCCGCCGAGGCCGGTGCTCCCCGTCACGGAGATCCTGAACTTCGACCTCCTGAAGCTGGCCGGCGATGTC
GAGTCTAACCCAGGGCCTATGATCGAGGTTAAGCCGATTAATGCGGAGGACACCTACGATCTCCGCCACA
GGGTCCTGCGCCCAAATCAGCCTATCGAGGCGTGCATGTTCGAGTCTGACCTCACGCGCTCAGCGTTCCA
TCTGGGCGGGTTCTACGGCGGGAAGCTCATTTCAGTGGCGTCCTTCCACCAGGCTGAGCATAGCGAGCTG
CAGGGCAAGAAGCAGTACCAGCTCAGGGGCGTTGCTACACTGGAGGGCTACCGCGAGCAGAAGGCTGGCT
CCAGCCTCGTCAAGCACGCTGAGGAGATCCTGCGGAAGCGCGGCGCGGATATGATTTGGTGCAACGCTCG
GACCTCGGCCTCTGGCTACTACCGCAAGCTCGGCTTCTCGGAGCAGGGGGAGGTCTTCGACACCCCCCCA
GTTGGCCCCCATATTCTGATGTACAAGCGGATTACTTAGCTCGATCGAGCGGCCATGCTAGAGTCCGCAA
AAATCACCAGTCTCTCTCTACAAATCTATCTCTCTCTATTTTTCTCCAGAATAATGTGTGAGTAGTTCCC
AGATAAGGGAATTAGGGTTCTTATAGGGTTTCGCTCATGTGTTGAGCATATAAGAAACCCTTAGTATGTA
TTTGTATTTGTAAAATACTTCTATCAATAAAATTTCTAATTCCTAAAACCAAAATCCAGTGACCTACTAG
TAATTCAGTACATTAAAAACGTCCGCAATGTGTTATTAAGTTGTCTAAGCGTCAATTTGTTTACACCACA
ATATATCCTGCCACCAGCCAGCCAACAGCTCCCCGACCGGCAGCTCGGCACAAAATCACCACTCGATACA
GGCAGCCCATCAGTCCGGGACGGCGTCAGCGGGAGAGCCGTTGTAAGGCGGCAGACTTTGCTCATGTTAC
CGATGCTATTCGGAAGAACGGCAACTAAGCTGCCGGGTTTGAAACACGGATGATCTCGCGGAGGGTAGCA
TGTTGATTGTAACGATGACAGAGCGTTGCTGCCTGTGATCACCGCGGTTTCAAAATCGGCTCCGTCGATA
CTATGTTATACGCCAACTTTGAAAACAACTTTGAAAAAGCTGTTTTCTGGTATTTAAGGTTTTAGAATGC
AAGGAACAGTGAATTGGAGTTCGTCTTGTTATAATTAGCTTCTTGGGGTATCTTTAAATACTGTAGAAAA
GAGGAAGGAAATAATAAATGGCTAAAATGAGAATATCACCGGAATTGAAAAAACTGATCGAAAAATACCG
CTGCGTAAAAGATACGGAAGGAATGTCTCCTGCTAAGGTATATAAGCTGGTGGGAGAAAATGAAAACCTA
TATTTAAAAATGACGGACAGCCGGTATAAAGGGACCACCTATGATGTGGAACGGGAAAAGGACATGATGC
TATGGCTGGAAGGAAAGCTGCCTGTTCCAAAGGTCCTGCACTTTGAACGGCATGATGGCTGGAGCAATCT
GCTCATGAGTGAGGCCGATGGCGTCCTTTGCTCGGAAGAGTATGAAGATGAACAAAGCCCTGAAAAGATT
ATCGAGCTGTATGCGGAGTGCATCAGGCTCTTTCACTCCATCGACATATCGGATTGTCCCTATACGAATA
GCTTAGACAGCCGCTTAGCCGAATTGGATTACTTACTGAATAACGATCTGGCCGATGTGGATTGCGAAAA
CTGGGAAGAAGACACTCCATTTAAAGATCCGCGCGAGCTGTATGATTTTTTAAAGACGGAAAAGCCCGAA
GAGGAACTTGTCTTTTCCCACGGCGACCTGGGAGACAGCAACATCTTTGTGAAAGATGGCAAAGTAAGTG
GCTTTATTGATCTTGGGAGAAGCGGCAGGGCGGACAAGTGGTATGACATTGCCTTCTGCGTCCGGTCGAT
CAGGGAGGATATCGGGGAAGAACAGTATGTCGAGCTATTTTTTGACTTACTGGGGATCAAGCCTGATTGG
GAGAAAATAAAATATTATATTTTACTGGATGAATTGTTTTAGTACCTAGAATGCATGACCAAAATCCCTT
AACGTGAGTTTTCGTTCCACTGAGCGTCAGACCCCGTAGAAAAGATCAAAGGATCTTCTTGAGATCCTTT
TTTTCTGCGCGTAATCTGCTGCTTGCAAACAAAAAAACCACCGCTACCAGCGGTGGTTTGTTTGCCGGAT
CAAGAGCTACCAACTCTTTTTCCGAAGGTAACTGGCTTCAGCAGAGCGCAGATACCAAATACTGTCCTTC
TAGTGTAGCCGTAGTTAGGCCACCACTTCAAGAACTCTGTAGCACCGCCTACATACCTCGCTCTGCTAAT
CCTGTTACCAGTGGCTGCTGCCAGTGGCGATAAGTCGTGTCTTACCGGGTTGGACTCAAGACGATAGTTA
CCGGATAAGGCGCAGCGGTCGGGCTGAACGGGGGGTTCGTGCACACAGCCCAGCTTGGAGCGAACGACCT
ACACCGAACTGAGATACCTACAGCGTGAGCTATGAGAAAGCGCCACGCTTCCCGAAGGGAGAAAGGCGGA
CAGGTATCCGGTAAGCGGCAGGGTCGGAACAGGAGAGCGCACGAGGGAGCTTCCAGGGGGAAACGCCTGG
TATCTTTATAGTCCTGTCGGGTTTCGCCACCTCTGACTTGAGCGTCGATTTTTGTGATGCTCGTCAGGGG
GGCGGAGCCTATGGAAAAACGCCAGCAACGCGGCCTTTTTACGGTTCCTGGCCTTTTGCTGGCCTTTTGC
TCACATGTTCTTTCCTGCGTTATCCCCTGATTCTGTGGATAACCGTATTACCGCCTTTGAGTGAGCTGAT
ACCGCTCGCCGCAGCCGAACGACCGAGCGCAGCGAGTCAGTGAGCGAGGAAGCGGAAGAGCGCCTGATGC
GGTATTTTCTCCTTACGCATCTGTGCGGTATTTCACACCGCATATGGTGCACTCTCAGTACAATCTGCTC
TGATGCCGCATAGTTAAGCCAGTATACACTCCGCTATCGCTACGTGACTGGGTCATGGCTGCGCCCCGAC
ACCCGCCAACACCCGCTGACGCGCCCTGACGGGCTTGTCTGCTCCCGGCATCCGCTTACAGACAAGCTGT
GACCGTCTCCGGGAGCTGCATGTGTCAGAGGTTTTCACCGTCATCACCGAAACGCGCGAGGCAGGGTGCC
TTGATGTGGGCGCCGGCGGTCGAGTGGCGACGGCGCGGCTTGTCCGCGCCCTGGTAGATTGCCTGGCCGT
AGGCCAGCCATTTTTGAGCGGCCAGCGGCCGCGATAGGCCGACGCGAAGCGGCGGGGCGTAGGGAGCGCA
GCGACCGAAGGGTAGGCGCTTTTTGCAGCTCTTCGGCTGTGCGCTGGCCAGACAGTTATGCACAGGCCAG
GCGGGTTTTAAGAGTTTTAATAAGTTTTAAAGAGTTTTAGGCGGAAAAATCGCCTTTTTTCTCTTTTATA
TCAGTCACTTACATGTGTGACCGGTTCCCAATGTACGGCTTTGGGTTCCCAATGTACGGGTTCCGGTTCC
CAATGTACGGCTTTGGGTTCCCAATGTACGTGCTATCCACAGGAAACAGACCTTTTCGACCTTTTTCCCC
TGCTAGGGCAATTTGCCCTAGCATCTGCTCCGTACATTAGGAACCGGCGGATGCTTCGCCCTCGATCAGG
TTGCGGTAGCGCATGACTAGGATCGGGCCAGCCTGCCCCGCCTCCTCCTTCAAATCGTACTCCGGCAGGT
CATTTGACCCGATCAGCTTGCGCACGGTGAAACAGAACTTCTTGAACTCTCCGGCGCTGCCACTGCGTTC
GTAGATCGTCTTGAACAACCATCTGGCTTCTGCCTTGCCTGCGGCGCGGCGTGCCAGGCGGTAGAGAAAA
CGGCCGATGCCGGGATCGATCAAAAAGTAATCGGGGTGAACCGTCAGCACGTCCGGGTTCTTGCCTTCTG
TGATCTCGCGGTACATCCAATCAGCTAGCTCGATCTCGATGTACTCCGGCCGCCCGGTTTCGCTCTTTAC
GATCTTGTAGCGGCTAATCAAGGCTTCACCCTCGGATACCGTCACCAGGCGGCCGTTCTTGGCCTTCTTC
GTACGCTGCATGGCAACGTGCGTGGTGTTTAACCGAATGCAGGTTTCTACCAGGTCGTCTTTCTGCTTTC
CGCCATCGGCTCGCCGGCAGAACTTGAGTACGTCCGCAACGTGTGGACGGAACACGCGGCCGGGCTTGTC
TCCCTTCCCTTCCCGGTATCGGTTCATGGATTCGGTTAGATGGGAAACCGCCATCAGTACCAGGTCGTAA
TCCCACACACTGGCCATGCCGGCCGGCCCTGCGGAAACCTCTACGTGCCCGTCTGGAAGCTCGTAGCGGA
TCACCTCGCCAGCTCGTCGGTCACGCTTCGACAGACGGAAAACGGCCACGTCCATGATGCTGCGACTATC
GCGGGTGCCCACGTCATAGAGCATCGGAACGAAAAAATCTGGTTGCTCGTCGCCCTTGGGCGGCTTCCTA
ATCGACGGCGCACCGGCTGCCGGCGGTTGCCGGGATTCTTTGCGGATTCGATCAGCGGCCGCTTGCCACG
ATTCACCGGGGCGTGCTTCTGCCTCGATGCGTTGCCGCTGGGCGGCCTGCGCGGCCTTCAACTTCTCCAC
CAGGTCATCACCCAGCGCCGCGCCGATTTGTACCGGGCCGGATGGTTTGCGACCGCTCACGCCGATTCCT
CGGGCTTGGGGGTTCCAGTGCCATTGCAGGGCCGGCAGACAACCCAGCCGCTTACGCCTGGCCAACCGCC
CGTTCCTCCACACATGGGGCATTCCACGGCGTCGGTGCCTGGTTGTTCTTGATTTTCCATGCCGCCTCCT
TTAGCCGCTAAAATTCATCTACTCATTTATTCATTTGCTCATTTACTCTGGTAGCTGCGCGATGTATTCA
GATAGCAGCTCGGTAATGGTCTTGCCTTGGCGTACCGCGTACATCTTCAGCTTGGTGTGATCCTCCGCCG
GCAACTGAAAGTTGACCCGCTTCATGGCTGGCGTGTCTGCCAGGCTGGCCAACGTTGCAGCCTTGCTGCT
GCGTGCGCTCGGACGGCCGGCACTTAGCGTGTTTGTGCTTTTGCTCATTTTCTCTTTACCTCATTAACTC
AAATGAGTTTTGATTTAATTTCAGCGGCCAGCGCCTGGACCTCGCGGGCAGCGTCGCCCTCGGGTTCTGA
TTCAAGAACGGTTGTGCCGGCGGCGGCAGTGCCTGGGTAGCTCACGCGCTGCGTGATACGGGACTCAAGA
ATGGGCAGCTCGTACCCGGCCAGCGCCTCGGCAACCTCACCGCCGATGCGCGTGCCTTTGATCGCCCGCG
ACACGACAAAGGCCGCTTGTAGCCTTCCATCCGTGACCTCAATGCGCTGCTTAACCAGCTCCACCAGGTC
GGCGGTGGCCCATATGTCGTAAGGGCTTGGCTGCACCGGAATCAGCACGAAGTCGGCTGCCTTGATCGCG
GACACAGCCAAGTCCGCCGCCTGGGGCGCTCCGTCGATCACTACGAAGTCGCGCCGGCCGATGGCCTTCA
CGTCGCGGTCAATCGTCGGGCGGTCGATGCCGACAACGGTTAGCGGTTGATCTTCCCGCACGGCCGCCCA
ATCGCGGGCACTGCCCTGGGGATCGGAATCGACTAACAGAACATCGGCCCCGGCGAGTTGCAGGGCGCGG
GCTAGATGGGTTGCGATGGTCGTCTTGCCTGACCCGCCTTTCTGGTTAAGTACAGCGATAACCTTCATGC
GTTCCCCTTGCGTATTTGTTTATTTACTCATCGCATCATATACGCAGCGACCGCATGACGCAAGCTGTTT
TACTCAAATACACATCACCTTTTTAGACGGCGGCGCTCGGTTTCTTCAGCGGCCAAGCTGGCCGGCCAGG
CCGCCAGCTTGGCATCAGACAAACCGGCCAGGATTTCATGCAGCCGCACGGTTGAGACGTGCGCGGGCGG
CTCGAACACGTACCCGGCCGCGATCATCTCCGCCTCGATCTCTTCGGTAATGAAAAACGGTTCGTCCTGG
CCGTCCTGGTGCGGTTTCATGCTTGTTCCTCTTGGCGTTCATTCTCGGCGGCCGCCAGGGCGTCGGCCTC
GGTCAATGCGTCCTCACGGAAGGCACCGCGCCGCCTGGCCTCGGTGGGCGTCACTTCCTCGCTGCGCTCA
AGTGCGCGGTACAGGGTCGAGCGATGCACGCCAAGCAGTGCAGCCGCCTCTTTCACGGTGCGGCCTTCCT
GGTCGATCAGCTCGCGGGCGTGCGCGATCTGTGCCGGGGTGAGGGTAGGGCGGGGGCCAAACTTCACGCC
TCGGGCCTTGGCGGCCTCGCGCCCGCTCCGGGTGCGGTCGATGATTAGGGAACGCTCGAACTCGGCAATG
CCGGCGAACACGGTCAACACCATGCGGCCGGCCGGCGTGGTGGTGTCGGCCCACGGCTCTGCCAGGCTAC
GCAGGCCCGCGCCGGCCTCCTGGATGCGCTCGGCAATGTCCAGTAGGTCGCGGGTGCTGCGGGCCAGGCG
GTCTAGCCTGGTCACTGTCACAACGTCGCCAGGGCGTAGGTGGTCAAGCATCCTGGCCAGCTCCGGGCGG
TCGCGCCTGGTGCCGGTGATCTTCTCGGAAAACAGCTTGGTGCAGCCGGCCGCGTGCAGTTCGGCCCGTT
GGTTGGTCAAGTCCTGGTCGTCGGTGCTGACGCGGGCATAGCCCAGCAGGCCAGCGGCGGCGCTCTTGTT
CATGGCGTAATGTCTCCGGTTCTAGTCGCAAGTATTCTACTTTATGCGACTAAAACACGCGACAAGAAAA
CGCCAGGAAAAGGGCAGGGCGGCAGCCTGTCGCGTAACTTAGGACTTGTGCGACATGTCGTTTTCAGAAG
ACGGCTGCACTGAACGTCAGAAGCCGACTGCACTATAGCAGCGGAGGGGTTGGATCAAAGTACTTTGATC
CCGAGGGGAACCCTGTGGTTGGCATGCACATACAAATGGACGAACGGATAAACCTTTTCACGCCCTTTTA
AATATCCGTTATTCTAATAAACGCTCTTTTCTCTTAG
