>Addgene plasmid #91717 | pXEE401BG | addgene partial sequence | sequence record 183407 | Addgene Partial NGS Result
GTTTACCCGCCAATATATCCTGTCAAACACTGATAGTTTAAACTGAAGGCGGGAAACGACAATCTGATCC
AAGCTCAAGCTGCTCTAGCATTCGCCATTCAGGCTGCGCAACTGTTGGGAAGGGCGATCGGTGCGGGCCT
CTTCGCTATTACGCCAGCTGGCGAAAGGGGGATGTGCTGCAAGGCGATTAAGTTGGGTAACGCCAGGGTT
TTCCCAGTCACGACGTTGTAAAACGACGGCCAGTGCCAAGCTTCGACTTGCCTTCCGCACAATACATCAT
TTCTTCTTAGCTTTTTTTCTTCTTCTTCGTTCATACAGTTTTTTTTTGTTTATCAGCTTACATTTTCTTG
AACCGTAGCTTTCGTTTTCTTCTTTTTAACTTTCCATTCGGAGTTTTTGTATCTTGTTTCATAGTTTGTC
CCAGGATTAGAATGATTAGGCATCGAACCTTCAAGAATTTGATTGAATAAAACATCTTCATTCTTAAGAT
ATGAAGATAATCTTCAAAAGGCCCCTGGGAATCTGAAAGAAGAGAAGCAGGCCCATTTATATGGGAAAGA
ACAATAGTATTTCTTATATAGGCCCATTTAAGTTGAAAACAATCTTCAAAAGTCCCACATCGCTTAGATA
AGAAAACGAAGCTGAGTTTATATACAGCTAGAGTCGAAGTAGTGATTGGGAGACCAACCCAGTGGACATA
AGCCTGTTCGGTTCGTAAGCTGTAATGCAAGTAGCGTATGCGCTCACGCAACTGGTCCAGAACCTTGACC
GAACGCAGCGGTGGTAACGGCGCAGTGGCGGTTTTCATGGCTTGTTATGACTGTTTTTTTGGGGTACAGT
CTATGCCTCGGGCATCCAAGCAGCAAGCGCGTTACGCCGTGGGTCGATGTTTGATGTTATGGAGCAGCAA
CGATGTTACGCAGCAGGGCAGTCGCCCTAAAACAAAGTTAAACATCATGGGGGAAGCGGTGATCGCCGAA
GTATCGACTCAACTATCAGAGGTAGTTGGCGTCATCGAGCGCCATCTCGAACCGACGTTGCTGGCCGTAC
ATTTGTACGGCTCCGCAGTGGATGGCGGCCTGAAGCCACACAGTGATATTGATTTGCTGGTTACGGTGAC
CGTAAGGCTTGATGAAACAACGCGGCGAGCTTTGATCAACGACCTTTTGGAAACTTCGGCTTCCCCTGGA
GAGAGCGAGATTCTCCGCGCTGTAGAAGTCACCATTGTTGTGCACGACGACATCATTCCGTGGCGTTATC
CAGCTAAGCGCGAACTGCAATTTGGAGAATGGCAGCGCAATGACATTCTTGCAGGTATCTTCGAGCCAGC
CACGATCGACATTGATCTGGCTATCTTGCTGACAAAAGCAAGAGAACATAGCGTTGCCTTGGTAGGTCCA
GCGGCGGAGGAACTCTTTGATCCGGTTCCTGAACAGGATCTATTTGAGGCGCTAAATGAAACCTTAACGC
TATGGAACTCGCCGCCCGACTGGGCTGGCGATGAGCGAAATGTAGTGCTTACGTTGTCCCGCATTTGGTA
CAGCGCAGTAACCGGCAAAATCGCGCCGAAGGATGTCGCTGCCGACTGGGCAATGGAGCGCCTGCCGGCC
CAGTATCAGCCCGTCATACTTGAAGCTAGACAGGCTTATCTTGGACAAGAAGAAGATCGCTTGGCCTCGC
GCGCAGATCAGTTGGAAGAATTTGTCCACTACGTGAAAGGCGAGATCACCAAGGTAGTCGGCAAATAATG
TCTAGCTAGAAATTCGTTCAAGCCGACGCCGCTTCGCGGCGCGGCTTAACTCAAGCGTTAGATGCACTAA
GCACATAATTGCTCACAGCCAAACTATCAGGTCAAGTCTGCTTTTATTATTTTTAAGCGTGCATAATAAG
CCGGTCTCGGTTTTAGAGCTAGAAATAGCAAGTTAAAATAAGGCTAGTCCGTTATCAACTTGAAAAAGTG
GCACCGAGTCGGTGCTTTTTTTTGCAAAATTTTCCAGATCGATTTCTTCTTCCTCTGTTCTTCGGCGTTC
AATTTCTGGGGTTTTCTCTTCGTTTTCTGTAACTGAAACCTAAAATTTGACCTAAAAAAAATCTCAAATA
ATATGATTCAGTGGTTTTGTACTTTTCAGTTAGTTGAGTTTTGCAGTTCCGATGAGATAAACCAATACCA
TGGTTATACTAGTGAATAAAAGCATTTGCGTTTGGTTTATCATTGCGTTTATACAAGGACAGAGATCCAC
TGAGCTGGAATAGCTTAAAACCATTATCAGAACAAAATAAACCATTTTTTGTTAAGAATCAGAGCATAGT
AAACAACAGAAACAACCTAAGAGAGGTAACTTGTCCAAGAAGATAGCTAATTATATCTATTTTATAAAAG
TTATCATAGTTTGTAAGTCACAAAAGATGCAAATAACAGAGAAACTAGGAGACTTGAGAATATACATTCT
TGTATATTTGTATTCGAGATTGTGAAAATTTGACCATAAGTTTAAATTCTTAAAAAGATATATCTGATCT
AGGTGATGGTTATAGACTGTAATTTTACCACATGTTTAATGATGGATAGTGACACACATGACACATCGAC
AACACTATAGCATCTTATTTAGATTACAACATGAAATTTTTCTGTAATACATGTCTTTGTACATAATTTA
AAAGTAATTCCTAAGAAATATATTTATACAAGGAGTTTAAAGAAAACATAGCATAAAGTTCAATGAGTAG
TAAAAACCATATACAGTATATAGCATAAAGTTCAATGAGTTTATTACAAAAGCATTGGTTCACTTTCTGT
AACACGACGTTAAACCTTCGTCTCCAATAGGAGCGCTACTGATTCAACATGCCAATATATACTAAATACG
TTTCTACAGTCAAATGCTTTAACGTTTCATGATTAAGTGACTATTTACCGTCAATCCTTTCCCATTCCTC
CCACTAATCCAACTTTTTAATTACTCTTAAATCACCACTAAGCTAGTAACGCCTATCATGAATTAGCTCT
ACTAAATCTAGCAACCTTTCAAATTTGCAGTATTGCAGGTGTCTCTGTGTCTTTAAAATAGTTGCCTTAT
GATTTCTTCGGTTTCAAGATGATCAAATAGTTATAGATTTCATGCTCACACATGCTCATTAGATGTGTAC
ATACTTTACTTACCCAAATCTATTTTCTCGCAAAGATTTTGATGGTAAAGCTGATTTGGTTCTATTGAAC
TAAATCAAACGAGTTTCAGACTGAGTGATTCTAATCCGGCCCATTAGCCCCTAAACAGACCCACTAATTA
CGCAGCTTTTAATAGAGTAATTACACCTAGTTTACCCACTAAACCACTAAGCACTAATTATCTCACAATC
TAATGAGCTTCCCTCGTAATTACTTGGGCTTTCACTCTACCATTTATTTGTAACAGTCAAGTCTCTACTG
TCTCTATATAAACTCTCTAAAGTTAACACACAATTCTCATCACAAACAAATCAACCAAAGCAACTTCTAC
TCTTTCTTCTTTCGACCTTATCAATCTGTTGAGAAATCTAGATGGATTACAAGGACCACGACGGGGATTA
CAAGGACCACGACATTGATTACAAGGATGATGATGACAAGATGGCTCCGAAGAAGAAGAGGAAGGTTGGC
ATCCACGGGGTGCCAGCTGCTGACAAGAAGTACTCGATCGGCCTCGATATTGGGACTAACTCTGTTGGCT
GGGCCGTGATCACCGACGAGTACAAGGTGCCCTCAAAGAAGTTCAAGGTCCTGGGCAACACCGATCGGCA
TTCCATCAAGAAGAATCTCATTGGCGCTCTCCTGTTCGACAGCGGCGAGACGGCTGAGGCTACGCGGCTC
AAGCGCACCGCCCGCAGGCGGTACACGCGCAGGAAGAATCGCATCTGCTACCTGCAGGAGATTTTCTCCA
ACGAGATGGCGAAGGTTGACGATTCTTTCTTCCACAGGCTGGAGGAGTCATTCCTCGTGGAGGAGGATAA
GAAGCACGAGCGGCATCCAATCTTCGGCAACATTGTCGACGAGGTTGCCTACCACGAGAAGTACCCTACG
ATCTACCATCTGCGGAAGAAGCTCGTGGACTCCACAGATAAGGCGGACCTCCGCCTGATCTACCTCGCTC
TGGCCCACATGATTAAGTTCAGGGGCCATTTCCTGATCGAGGGGGATCTCAACCCGGACAATAGCGATGT
TGACAAGCTGTTCATCCAGCTCGTGCAGACGTACAACCAGCTCTTCGAGGAGAACCCCATTAATGCGTCA
GGCGTCGACGCGAAGGCTATCCTGTCCGCTAGGCTCTCGAAGTCTCGGCGCCTCGAGAACCTGATCGCCC
AGCTGCCGGGCGAGAAGAAGAACGGCCTGTTCGGGAATCTCATTGCGCTCAGCCTGGGGCTCACGCCCAA
CTTCAAGTCGAATTTCGATCTCGCTGAGGACGCCAAGCTGCAGCTCTCCAAGGACACATACGACGATGAC
CTGGATAACCTCCTGGCCCAGATCGGCGATCAGTACGCGGACCTGTTCCTCGCTGCCAAGAATCTGTCGG
ACGCCATCCTCCTGTCTGATATTCTCAGGGTGAACACCGAGATTACGAAGGCTCCGCTCTCAGCCTCCAT
GATCAAGCGCTACGACGAGCACCATCAGGATCTGACCCTCCTGAAGGCGCTGGTCAGGCAGCAGCTCCCC
GAGAAGTACAAGGAGATCTTCTTCGATCAGTCGAAGAACGGCTACGCTGGGTACATTGACGGCGGGGCCT
CTCAGGAGGAGTTCTACAAGTTCATCAAGCCGATTCTGGAGAAGATGGACGGCACGGAGGAGCTGCTGGT
GAAGCTCAATCGCGAGGACCTCCTGAGGAAGCAGCGGACATTCGATAACGGCAGCATCCCACACCAGATT
CATCTCGGGGAGCTGCACGCTATCCTGAGGAGGCAGGAGGACTTCTACCCTTTCCTCAAGGATAACCGCG
AGAAGATCGAGAAGATTCTGACTTTCAGGATCCCGTACTACGTCGGCCCACTCGCTAGGGGCAACTCCCG
CTTCGCTTGGATGACCCGCAAGTCAGAGGAGACGATCACGCCGTGGAACTTCGAGGAGGTGGTCGACAAG
GGCGCTAGCGCTCAGTCGTTCATCGAGAGGATGACGAATTTCGACAAGAACCTGCCAAATGAGAAGGTGC
TCCCTAAGCACTCGCTCCTGTACGAGTACTTCACAGTCTACAACGAGCTGACTAAGGTGAAGTATGTGAC
CGAGGGCATGAGGAAGCCGGCTTTCCTGTCTGGGGAGCAGAAGAAGGCCATCGTGGACCTCCTGTTCAAG
ACCAACCGGAAGGTCACGGTTAAGCAGCTCAAGGAGGACTACTTCAAGAAGATTGAGTGCTTCGATTCGG
TCGAGATCTCTGGCGTTGAGGACCGCTTCAACGCCTCCCTGGGGACCTACCACGATCTCCTGAAGATCAT
TAAGGATAAGGACTTCCTGGACAACGAGGAGAATGAGGATATCCTCGAGGACATTGTGCTGACACTCACT
CTGTTCGAGGACCGGGAGATGATCGAGGAGCGCCTGAAGACTTACGCCCATCTCTTCGATGACAAGGTCA
TGAAGCAGCTCAAGAGGAGGAGGTACACCGGCTGGGGGAGGCTGAGCAGGAAGCTCATCAACGGCATTCG
GGACAAGCAGTCCGGGAAGACGATCCTCGACTTCCTGAAGAGCGATGGCTTCGCGAACCGCAATTTCATG
CAGCTGATTCACGATGACAGCCTCACATTCAAGGAGGATATCCAGAAGGCTCAGGTGAGCGGCCAGGGGG
ACTCGCTGCACGAGCATATCGCGAACCTCGCTGGCTCGCCAGCTATCAAGAAGGGGATTCTGCAGACCGT
GAAGGTTGTGGACGAGCTGGTGAAGGTCATGGGCAGGCACAAGCCTGAGAACATCGTCATTGAGATGGCC
CGGGAGAATCAGACCACGCAGAAGGGCCAGAAGAACTCACGCGAGAGGATGAAGAGGATCGAGGAGGGCA
TTAAGGAGCTGGGGTCCCAGATCCTCAAGGAGCACCCGGTGGAGAACACGCAGCTGCAGAATGAGAAGCT
CTACCTGTACTACCTCCAGAATGGCCGCGATATGTATGTGGACCAGGAGCTGGATATTAACAGGCTCAGC
GATTACGACGTCGATCATATCGTTCCACAGTCATTCCTGAAGGATGACTCCATTGACAACAAGGTCCTCA
CCAGGTCGGACAAGAACCGGGGCAAGTCTGATAATGTTCCTTCAGAGGAGGTCGTTAAGAAGATGAAGAA
CTACTGGCGCCAGCTCCTGAATGCCAAGCTGATCACGCAGCGGAAGTTCGATAACCTCACAAAGGCTGAG
AGGGGCGGGCTCTCTGAGCTGGACAAGGCGGGCTTCATCAAGAGGCAGCTGGTCGAGACACGGCAGATCA
CTAAGCACGTTGCGCAGATTCTCGACTCACGGATGAACACTAAGTACGATGAGAATGACAAGCTGATCCG
CGAGGTGAAGGTCATCACCCTGAAGTCAAAGCTCGTCTCCGACTTCAGGAAGGATTTCCAGTTCTACAAG
GTTCGGGAGATCAACAATTACCACCATGCCCATGACGCGTACCTGAACGCGGTGGTCGGCACAGCTCTGA
TCAAGAAGTACCCAAAGCTCGAGAGCGAGTTCGTGTACGGGGACTACAAGGTTTACGATGTGAGGAAGAT
GATCGCCAAGTCGGAGCAGGAGATTGGCAAGGCTACCGCCAAGTACTTCTTCTACTCTAACATTATGAAT
TTCTTCAAGACAGAGATCACTCTGGCCAATGGCGAGATCCGGAAGCGCCCCCTCATCGAGACGAACGGCG
AGACGGGGGAGATCGTGTGGGACAAGGGCAGGGATTTCGCGACCGTCAGGAAGGTTCTCTCCATGCCACA
AGTGAATATCGTCAAGAAGACAGAGGTCCAGACTGGCGGGTTCTCTAAGGAGTCAATTCTGCCTAAGCGG
AACAGCGACAAGCTCATCGCCCGCAAGAAGGACTGGGATCCGAAGAAGTACGGCGGGTTCGACAGCCCCA
CTGTGGCCTACTCGGTCCTGGTTGTGGCGAAGGTTGAGAAGGGCAAGTCCAAGAAGCTCAAGAGCGTGAA
GGAGCTGCTGGGGATCACGATTATGGAGCGCTCCAGCTTCGAGAAGAACCCGATCGATTTCCTGGAGGCG
AAGGGCTACAAGGAGGTGAAGAAGGACCTGATCATTAAGCTCCCCAAGTACTCACTCTTCGAGCTGGAGA
ACGGCAGGAAGCGGATGCTGGCTTCCGCTGGCGAGCTGCAGAAGGGGAACGAGCTGGCTCTGCCGTCCAA
GTATGTGAACTTCCTCTACCTGGCCTCCCACTACGAGAAGCTCAAGGGCAGCCCCGAGGACAACGAGCAG
AAGCAGCTGTTCGTCGAGCAGCACAAGCATTACCTCGACGAGATCATTGAGCAGATTTCCGAGTTCTCCA
AGCGCGTGATCCTGGCCGACGCGAATCTGGATAAGGTCCTCTCCGCGTACAACAAGCACCGCGACAAGCC
AATCAGGGAGCAGGCTGAGAATATCATTCATCTCTTCACCCTGACGAACCTCGGCGCCCCTGCTGCTTTC
AAGTACTTCGACACAACTATCGATCGCAAGAGGTACACAAGCACTAAGGAGGTCCTGGACGCGACCCTCA
TCCACCAGTCGATTACCGGCCTCTACGAGACGCGCATCGACCTGTCTCAGCTCGGGGGCGACAAGCGGCC
AGCGGCGACGAAGAAGGCGGGGCAGGCGAAGAAGAAGAAGTGAGCTCAGAGCTTTCGTTCGTATCATCGG
TTTCGACAACGTTCGTCAAGTTCAATGCATCAGTTTCATTGCGCACACACCAGAATCCTACTGAGTTTGA
GTATTATGGCATTGGGAAAACTGTTTTTCTTGTACCATTTGTTGTGCTTGTAATTTACTGTGTTTTTTAT
TCGGTTTTCGCTATCGAACTGTGAAATGGAAATGGATGGAGAAGAGTTAATGAATGATATGGTCCTTTTG
TTCATTCTCAAATTAATATTATTTGTTTTTTCTCTTATTTGTTGTGTGTTGAATTTGAAATTATAAGAGA
TATGCAAACATTTTGTTTTGAGTAAAAATGTGTCAAATCGTGGCCTCTAATGACCGAAGTTAATATGAGG
AGTAAAACACTTGTAGTTGTACCATTATGCTTATTCACTAGGCAACAAATATATTTTCAGACCTAGAAAA
GCTGCAAATGTTACTGAATACAAGTATGTCCTCTTGTGTTTTAGACATTTATGAACTTTCCTTTATGTAA
TTTTCCAGAATCCTTGTCAGATTCTAATCATTGCTTTATAATTATAGTTATACTCATGGATTTGTAGTTG
AGTATGAAAATATTTTTTAATGCATTTTATGACTTGCCAATTGATTGACAACGAATTCGAGGCGGTTTGC
GTATTGGCTAGAGCAGCTTGCCAACATGGTGGAGCACGACACTCTCGTCTACTCCAAGAATATCAAAGAT
ACAGTCTCAGAAGACCAAAGGGCTATTGAGACTTTTCAACAAAGGGTAATATCGGGAAACCTCCTCGGAT
TCCATTGCCCAGCTATCTGTCACTTCATCAAAAGGACAGTAGAAAAGGAAGGTGGCACCTACAAATGCCA
TCATTGCGATAAAGGAAAGGCTATCGTTCAAGATGCCTCTGCCGACAGTGGTCCCAAAGATGGACCCCCA
CCCACGAGGAGCATCGTGGAAAAAGAAGACGTTCCAACCACGTCTTCAAAGCAAGTGGATTGATGTGAAC
ATGGTGGAGCACGACACTCTCGTCTACTCCAAGAATATCAAAGATACAGTCTCAGAAGACCAAAGGGCTA
TTGAGACTTTTCAACAAAGGGTAATATCGGGAAACCTCCTCGGATTCCATTGCCCAGCTATCTGTCACTT
CATCAAAAGGACAGTAGAAAAGGAAGGTGGCACCTACAAATGCCATCATTGCGATAAAGGAAAGGCTATC
GTTCAAGATGCCTCTGCCGACAGTGGTCCCAAAGATGGACCCCCACCCACGAGGAGCATCGTGGAAAAAG
AAGACGTTCCAACCACGTCTTCAAAGCAAGTGGATTGATGTGATATCTCCACTGACGTAAGGGATGACGC
ACAATCCCACTATCCTTCGCAAGACCCTTCCTCTATATAAGGAAGTTCATTTCATTTGGAGAGGACCTCG
ACACCATCTTCCACACACTCAAGCCACACTATTGGAGAACACACAGGGACAACACACCATAAGATCCAAG
GGAGGCCACCGCCGCCGCGCCGGTAACCACCCCGCCCCTCTCCTCTTTCTTTCTCCGTTTGATCTTTCTT
TCTTCTTTTTGTGGGTAGAATTTGAATCCCTCAGCATTGTTCATCGGTAGTTTTTCTTTTCATGATTTGT
GACAAATGCAGCCTCGTGCGGAGCTTTTTTGTAGGTAGAAGCTAGATGAGCCCCGAGAGGAGGCCAGCGG
ACATTAGGAGGGCGACTGAGGCGGATATGCCAGCCGTCTGCACCATCGTCAATCACTACATCGAAACCTC
CACGGTGAACTTCAGGACAGAGCCGCAGGAGCCCCAGGAGTGGACTGACGATCTCGTCCGCCTGAGGGAG
CGCTACCCGTGGCTCGTCGCTGAGGTTGACGGCGAGGTGGCTGGGATCGCTTACGCTGGCCCCTGGAAGG
CGCGCAATGCTTACGATTGGACCGCCGAGAGCACGGTTTACGTGTCGCCAAGGCACCAGAGGACCGGCCT
CGGGTCAACACTGTACACTCATCTCCTGAAGTCCCTGGAGGCTCAGGGCTTCAAGAGCGTGGTCGCCGTT
ATTGGCCTGCCAAACGACCCTTCTGTGCGGATGCACGAGGCCCTCGGCTACGCTCCACGCGGGATGCTGA
GGGCTGCTGGCTTCAAGCACGGGAATTGGCATGACGTGGGCTTCTGGCAGCTCGATTTCTCGCTGCCGGT
CCCGCCGAGGCCGGTGCTCCCCGTCACGGAGATCCTGAACTTCGACCTCCTGAAGCTGGCCGGCGATGTC
GAGTCTAACCCAGGGCCTATGATCGAGGTTAAGCCGATTAATGCGGAGGACACCTACGATCTCCGCCACA
GGGTCCTGCGCCCAAATCAGCCTATCGAGGCGTGCATGTTCGAGTCTGACCTCACGCGCTCAGCGTTCCA
TCTGGGCGGGTTCTACGGCGGGAAGCTCATTTCAGTGGCGTCCTTCCACCAGGCTGAGCATAGCGAGCTG
CAGGGCAAGAAGCAGTACCAGCTCAGGGGCGTTGCTACACTGGAGGGCTACCGCGAGCAGAAGGCTGGCT
CCAGCCTCGTCAAGCACGCTGAGGAGATCCTGCGGAAGCGCGGCGCGGATATGATTTGGTGCAACGCTCG
GACCTCGGCCTCTGGCTACTACCGCAAGCTCGGCTTCTCGGAGCAGGGGGAGGTCTTCGACACCCCCCCA
GTTGGCCCCCATATTCTGATGTACAAGCGGATTACTTAGCTCGATCGAGCGGCCATGCTAGAGTCCGCAA
AAATCACCAGTCTCTCTCTACAAATCTATCTCTCTCTATTTTTCTCCAGAATAATGTGTGAGTAGTTCCC
AGATAAGGGAATTAGGGTTCTTATAGGGTTTCGCTCATGTGTTGAGCATATAAGAAACCCTTAGTATGTA
TTTGTATTTGTAAAATACTTCTATCAATAAAATTTCTAATTCCTAAAACCAAAATCCAGTGACCTACTAG
TAATTCAGTACATTAAAAACGTCCGCAATGTGTTATTAAGTTGTCTAAGCGTCAATTTGTTTACACCACA
ATATATCCTGCCACCAGCCAGCCAACAGCTCCCCGACCGGCAGCTCGGCACAAAATCACCACTCGATACA
GGCAGCCCATCAGTCCGGGACGGCGTCAGCGGGAGAGCCGTTGTAAGGCGGCAGACTTTGCTCATGTTAC
CGATGCTATTCGGAAGAACGGCAACTAAGCTGCCGGGTTTGAAACACGGATGATCTCGCGGAGGGTAGCA
TGTTGATTGTAACGATGACAGAGCGTTGCTGCCTGTGATCACCGCGGTTTCAAAATCGGCTCCGTCGATA
CTATGTTATACGCCAACTTTGAAAACAACTTTGAAAAAGCTGTTTTCTGGTATTTAAGGTTTTAGAATGC
AAGGAACAGTGAATTGGAGTTCGTCTTGTTATAATTAGCTTCTTGGGGTATCTTTAAATACTGTAGAAAA
GAGGAAGGAAATAATAAATGGCTAAAATGAGAATATCACCGGAATTGAAAAAACTGATCGAAAAATACCG
CTGCGTAAAAGATACGGAAGGAATGTCTCCTGCTAAGGTATATAAGCTGGTGGGAGAAAATGAAAACCTA
TATTTAAAAATGACGGACAGCCGGTATAAAGGGACCACCTATGATGTGGAACGGGAAAAGGACATGATGC
TATGGCTGGAAGGAAAGCTGCCTGTTCCAAAGGTCCTGCACTTTGAACGGCATGATGGCTGGAGCAATCT
GCTCATGAGTGAGGCCGATGGCGTCCTTTGCTCGGAAGAGTATGAAGATGAACAAAGCCCTGAAAAGATT
ATCGAGCTGTATGCGGAGTGCATCAGGCTCTTTCACTCCATCGACATATCGGATTGTCCCTATACGAATA
GCTTAGACAGCCGCTTAGCCGAATTGGATTACTTACTGAATAACGATCTGGCCGATGTGGATTGCGAAAA
CTGGGAAGAAGACACTCCATTTAAAGATCCGCGCGAGCTGTATGATTTTTTAAAGACGGAAAAGCCCGAA
GAGGAACTTGTCTTTTCCCACGGCGACCTGGGAGACAGCAACATCTTTGTGAAAGATGGCAAAGTAAGTG
GCTTTATTGATCTTGGGAGAAGCGGCAGGGCGGACAAGTGGTATGACATTGCCTTCTGCGTCCGGTCGAT
CAGGGAGGATATCGGGGAAGAACAGTATGTCGAGCTATTTTTTGACTTACTGGGGATCAAGCCTGATTGG
GAGAAAATAAAATATTATATTTTACTGGATGAATTGTTTTAGTACCTAG
